Addgene plasmid #11572: pMN19
Depositing lab: Detlef Weigel. Depositing organization: Salk Institute for Biological Studies. Publication: Activation tagging in Arabidopsis. Weigel D, Ahn JH, Blazquez MA, Borevitz JO, Christensen SK, Fankhauser C, Ferrandiz C, Kardailsky I, Malancharuvil EJ, Neff MM, Nguyen JT, Sato S, Wang ZY, Xia Y, Dixon RA, Harrison MJ, Lamb CJ, Yanofsky MF, Chory J. Plant Physiol. 2000 Apr . 122(4):1003-13. 10.1104/pp.122.4.1003 PubMed 10759496.
Backbone
  Vector backbone: pPZP212
  Backbone manufacturer: Hajdukiewicz et al 1994
  Backbone size w/o insert (bp): 11073
  Vector type: Plant Expression
  Selectable markers: kanamycin
Growth in bacteria
  Bacterial resistance: Spectinomycin, 50 μg/mL
  Growth temperature: 37°C
  Growth strain: DH5alpha
  Growth instructions: Plasmid grow in standard E. coli at 37 degrees, but the four enhancer repeats may be unstable in E. coli and A. tumefaciens if stored at 4'C for extended time. See comments.
  Copy number: High Copy
Gene/Insert
  Gene/Insert name: CaMV 35S enhancers
  Cloning method: Restriction Enzyme; 5′ cloning site See paper and map. (not destroyed); 3′ cloning site See paper and map. (not destroyed)
  Sequencing primers: 5′ M13 reverse
Resource information
  A portion of this plasmid was derived from a plasmid made by: Max Planck Institute
Terms and licenses: Academic/Nonprofit Terms; Industry Terms: Not Available to Industry
Depositor comments: Used to confirm activation-tagged genes. Contains multiple cloning sites adjacent to the same tetramerized CaMV 35S enhancers as in the activation-tagging vectors from this article. Kanamycin gene for plant selection on MS media. Plasmid selection in E. coli and in A. tumefaciens is spectinomycin (100 mg/l). The four enhancer repeats in the construct may be unstable in E. coli and Agrobacterium if stored at +4'C for extended time. Check by PCR with T7 (or M13-20) oligo and this one derived from the RB sequence: 5' acc cgc caa tat atc ctg 3'. This should give 1.4 kb band. Note that these oligos will not work in a transgenic plant, as the RB sequence is not transfered. Using this test, we found that after 1-2 weeks in a fridge the Agrobacterium strain loses on average one copy of a repeat, and after a month in a fridge there is only one copy left. It is a good idea to use a freshly streaked colony from a good -70'C glycerol stock for every infiltration.
How to cite: pMN19 was a gift from Detlef Weigel (Addgene plasmid # 11572 ; http://n2t.net/addgene:11572 ; RRID:Addgene_11572)
