[The description below was written by a language model from this plasmid's Addgene catalogue record and pLannotate feature annotations shown in this document.]
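Description:
pMN19 is a binary T-DNA plant expression vector built on the pPZP212 backbone (about 11.1 kb in total) and designed for Agrobacterium tumefaciens-mediated transformation of plants. The backbone carries a high-copy ColE1/pBR322-type origin with the bom mobilisation region for propagation in E. coli. The pVS1 oriV, with the RepA replication and StaA stability genes, maintains it in Agrobacterium. In both bacteria the plasmid is selected with spectinomycin through the aadA (SmR) adenylyltransferase gene.

Between the nopaline-type left and right T-DNA border repeats lie two functional modules. Next to the left border is the plant selection cassette: nptII (NeoR/KanR) driven by an enhanced CaMV 35S promoter and terminated by the CaMV polyadenylation signal, giving kanamycin resistance in transformed plants. The payload is a tetramer of CaMV 35S enhancers, annotated as two tandem duplicated-enhancer fragments. It is flanked by pUC- and pBluescript-derived multiple cloning site remnants and lacZα/lac promoter fragments. Fragments of the mannopine synthase promoter and the mas1 coding region are also annotated between the enhancers and the right border.

According to the depositor, the enhancer array is the same as the one in the associated activation-tagging vectors. A candidate genomic fragment can be cloned beside the enhancers and reintroduced into Arabidopsis, to test whether enhancer-driven overexpression of that gene recapitulates the phenotype of an activation-tagged mutant. The depositor also cautions that the four enhancer repeats are prone to recombinational loss in E. coli and Agrobacterium during prolonged cold storage, so repeat integrity should be verified by PCR.
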