Features (pLannotate 1.2.2; 27 found; start..end, strand, type, name):
     29..72      +  misc_feature   MCS (fragment): pBluescript multiple cloning site
    147..742     +  promoter       CaMV 35S promoter (enhanced) (fragment): cauliflower mosaic virus 35S promoter with a duplicated enhancer region
    825..1420    +  promoter       CaMV 35S promoter (enhanced) (fragment): cauliflower mosaic virus 35S promoter with a duplicated enhancer region
   1446..1745    -  promoter       MAS promoter (fragment): mannopine synthase promoter (Velten et al., 1984)
   1848..2042    +  CDS            mas1 (fragment): MAS1_AGRT9 - Protein inferred from homology: Swiss-Prot protein existence level 3. Reduces deoxy-fructosyl-glutamine to mannopine. From Agrobacterium tumefaciens (strain 15955).
   2041..2070    -  misc_feature   MCS (fragment): pBluescript multiple cloning site
   2131..2153    -  protein_bind   lac operator (fragment): The lac repressor binds to the lac operator to inhibit transcription in E. coli. This inhibition can be relieved by adding lactose or isopropyl-β-D-thiogalactopyranoside (IPTG). lac repressor encoded by lacI
   2157..2187    -  promoter       lac promoter: promoter for the E. coli lac operon
   2202..2223    -  protein_bind   CAP binding site: CAP binding activates transcription in the presence of cAMP. E. coli catabolite activator protein
   2236..2324    -  CDS            lacI (fragment): lac repressor; lacI; The lac repressor binds to the lac operator to inhibit transcription in E. coli. This inhibition can be relieved by adding lactose or isopropyl-β-D-thiogalactopyranoside (IPTG).
   2388..2412    +  misc_feature   RB T-DNA repeat: right border repeat from nopaline C58 T-DNA
   2751..3152    +  CDS            Y4CG_SINFN (fragment): Protein inferred from homology: Swiss-Prot protein existence level 3. From Sinorhizobium fredii (strain NBRC 101917 / NGR234).
   3712..4341    +  CDS            pVS1 StaA: stability protein from the Pseudomonas plasmid pVS1 (Heeb et al., 2000)
   4774..5842    +  CDS            pVS1 RepA (fragment): replication protein from the Pseudomonas plasmid pVS1 (Heeb et al., 2000)
   5908..6102    +  rep_origin     pVS1 oriV: origin of replication for the Pseudomonas plasmid pVS1 (Heeb et al., 2000)
   6305..6344    +  CDS            rop (fragment): Rop protein, which maintains plasmids at low copy number; rop
   6446..6586    +  misc_feature   bom: basis of mobility region from pBR322
   6772..7360    -  rep_origin     ori: high-copy-number ColE1/pMB1/pBR322/pUC origin of replication
   7604..8391    -  CDS            SmR (fragment): aminoglycoside adenylyltransferase (Murphy, 1985); aadA; confers resistance to spectinomycin and streptomycin
   8402..8458    -  CDS            GmR (fragment): gentamycin acetyltransferase; aacC1; confers resistance to gentamycin
   8548..8685    +  CDS            int (fragment): INT2_ECOLX - Protein inferred from homology: Swiss-Prot protein existence level 3. Putative integrase believed to be involved in the insertion of antibiotic resistance genes into plasmids and transposons. From Escherichia coli.
   8923..8947    +  misc_feature   LB T-DNA repeat: left border repeat from nopaline C58 T-DNA
   9045..9219    -  polyA_signal   CaMV poly(A) signal: cauliflower mosaic virus polyadenylation signal
   9273..10065   -  CDS            NeoR/KanR (fragment): aminoglycoside phosphotransferase from Tn5; aph(3')-II (or nptII); confers resistance to neomycin, kanamycin, and G418 (Geneticin®)
  10130..10808   -  promoter       CaMV 35S promoter (enhanced): cauliflower mosaic virus 35S promoter with a duplicated enhancer region
  10900..11054   -  CDS            lacZα (fragment): LacZα fragment of β-galactosidase; lacZ fragment
  11057..34      -  misc_feature   MCS (fragment) (across the origin): pUC18/19 multiple cloning site
>Addgene plasmid #11572 | pMN19 | depositor full sequence | sequence record 6977 | Author sequence
GGTCGACTCTAGAGGATCCCCGGGTACCGAGCTCCACCGCGGTGGCGGCCGCTCTAGAACTAGTGGATCC
CCAACATGGTGGAGCACGACACTCTCGTCTACTCCAAGAATATCAAAGATACAGTCTCAGAAGACCAGAG
GGCTATTGAGACTTTTCAACAAAGGGTAATATCGGGAAACCTCCTCGGATTCCATTGCCCAGCTATCTGT
CACTTCATCGAAAGGACAGTAGAAAAGGAAGATGGCTTCTACAAATGCCATCATTGCGATAAAGGAAAGG
CTATCGTTCAAGATGCCTCTACCGACAGTGGTCCCAAAGATGGACCCCCACCCACGAGGAACATCGTGGA
AAAAGAAGACGTTCCAACCACGTCTTCAAAGCAAGTGGATTGATGTGATATCTAGATCCCCAACATGGTG
GAGCACGACACTCTCGTCTACTCCAAGAATATCAAAGATACAGTCTCAGAAGACCAGAGGGCTATTGAGA
CTTTTCAACAAAGGGTAATATCGGGAAACCTCCTCGGATTCCATTGCCCAGCTATCTGTCACTTCATCGA
AAGGACAGTAGAAAAGGAAGATGGCTTCTACAAATGCCATCATTGCGATAAAGGAAAGGCTATCGTTCAA
GATGCCTCTACCGACAGTGGTCCCAAAGATGGACCCCCACCCACGAGGAACATCGTGGAAAAAGAAGACG
TTCCAACCACGTCTTCAAAGCAAGTGGATTGATGTGATATCTAGATCCCCAACATGGTGGAGCACGACAC
TCTCGTCTACTCCAAGAATATCAAAGATACAGTCTCAGAAGACCAGAGGGCTATTGAGACTTTTCAACAA
AGGGTAATATCGGGAAACCTCCTCGGATTCCATTGCCCAGCTATCTGTCACTTCATCGAAAGGACAGTAG
AAAAGGAAGATGGCTTCTACAAATGCCATCATTGCGATAAAGGAAAGGCTATCGTTCAAGATGCCTCTAC
CGACAGTGGTCCCAAAGATGGACCCCCACCCACGAGGAACATCGTGGAAAAAGAAGACGTTCCAACCACG
TCTTCAAAGCAAGTGGATTGATGTGATATCTAGATCCCCAACATGGTGGAGCACGACACTCTCGTCTACT
CCAAGAATATCAAAGATACAGTCTCAGAAGACCAGAGGGCTATTGAGACTTTTCAACAAAGGGTAATATC
GGGAAACCTCCTCGGATTCCATTGCCCAGCTATCTGTCACTTCATCGAAAGGACAGTAGAAAAGGAAGAT
GGCTTCTACAAATGCCATCATTGCGATAAAGGAAAGGCTATCGTTCAAGATGCCTCTACCGACAGTGGTC
CCAAAGATGGACCCCCACCCACGAGGAACATCGTGGAAAAAGAAGACGTTCCAACCACGTCTTCAAAGCA
AGTGGATTGATGTGATATCTAGATCCGAAACTATCAGTGTTTGAGAAGGCTATTTATCCATTTCTGAAAA
GGCGAAATGGCGTCACCGCGAGCGTCACGCGCATTCCGTTCTTGCTGTAAAGCGTTGTTTGGTACACTTT
TGAATAGCGAGGCTTGGCGTGTCAGCGTATCTATTCAAAAGTCGTTAATGGCTGCGGATCAAGAAAAAGT
TGGAATAGAAACAGAATACCCGCGAAATTCAGGCCCGGTTGCCATGTCCTACACGCCGAAATAAACGACC
AAATTAGTAGAAAAATAAAAACTGACTCGGATACTTACGTCACGTCTTGCGCACTGATTTGAAAAATCTC
AATATAAACAAAGACGGCCACAAGAAAAAACCAAAACACCGATATTCATTAATCTTATCTAGTTTCTCAA
AAAAATTCATATCTTCCACACGTGAAAATGCCAATTTCTCAGACCTACCTCGGCTCTGCGAAGGCCCCCG
CTGGTATCAAAAGTTTTTATTTCATCCGACATGGCGCGACCGACCTCAACGAGAAGGAAATTGTCGTGAA
CGGTGAGAAGCTCTGGGGCGTGCAAGGTTCCGGAACGAACATCGGTCTCAATGCAAAAGGGGAACGCCAG
GCTCTGTTGGCCCCTCGAGGTCGACGGTATCGATAAGCTTATCGATATCTAGATCTCGAGCTCGAATTCG
TAATCATGGTCATAGCTGTTTCCTGTGTGAAATTGTTATCCGCTCACAATTCCACACAACATACGAGCCG
GAAGCATAAAGTGTAAAGCCTGGGGTGCCTAATGAGTGAGCTAACTCACATTAATTGCGTTGCGCTCACT
GCCCGCTTTCCAGTCGGGAAACCTGTCGTGCCAGCTGCATTAATGAATCGGCCAACGCGCGGGGAGAGGC
GGTTTGCGTATTGGCTAGAGCAGCTTGAGCTTGGATCAGATTGTCGTTTCCCGCCTTCAGTTTAAACTAT
CAGTGTTTGACAGGATATATTGGCGGGTAAACCTAAGAGAAAAGAGCGTTTATTAGAATAACGGATATTT
AAAAGGGCGTGAAAAGGTTTATCCGTTCGTCCATTTGTATGTGCATGCCAACCACAGGGTTCCCCTCGGG
ATCAAAGTACTTTGATCCAACCCCTCCGCTGCTATAGTGCAGTCGGCTTCTGACGTTCAGTGCAGCCGTC
TTCTGAAAACGACATGTCGCACAAGTCCTAAGTTACGCGACAGGCTGCCGCCCTGCCCTTTTCCTGGCGT
TTTCTTGTCGCGTGTTTTAGTCGCATAAAGTAGAATACTTGCGACTAGAACCGGAGACATTACGCCATGA
ACAAGAGCGCCGCCGCTGGCCTGCTGGGCTATGCCCGCGTCAGCACCGACGACCAGGACTTGACCAACCA
ACGGGCCGAACTGCACGCGGCCGGCTGCACCAAGCTGTTTTCCGAGAAGATCACCGGCACCAGGCGCGAC
CGCCCGGAGCTGGCCAGGATGCTTGACCACCTACGCCCTGGCGACGTTGTGACAGTGACCAGGCTAGACC
GCCTGGCCCGCAGCACCCGCGACCTACTGGACATTGCCGAGCGCATCCAGGAGGCCGGCGCGGGCCTGCG
TAGCCTGGCAGAGCCGTGGGCCGACACCACCACGCCGGCCGGCCGCATGGTGTTGACCGTGTTCGCCGGC
ATTGCCGAGTTCGAGCGTTCCCTAATCATCGACCGCACCCGGAGCGGGCGCGAGGCCGCCAAGGCCCGAG
GCGTGAAGTTTGGCCCCCGCCCTACCCTCACCCCGGCACAGATCGCGCACGCCCGCGAGCTGATCGACCA
GGAAGGCCGCACCGTGAAAGAGGCGGCTGCACTGCTTGGCGTGCATCGCTCGACCCTGTACCGCGCACTT
GAGCGCAGCGAGGAAGTGACGCCCACCGAGGCCAGGCGGCGCGGTGCCTTCCGTGAGGACGCATTGACCG
AGGCCGACGCCCTGGCGGCCGCCGAGAATGAACGCCAAGAGGAACAAGCATGAAACCGCACCAGGACGGC
CAGGACGAACCGTTTTTCATTACCGAAGAGATCGAGGCGGAGATGATCGCGGCCGGGTACGTGTTCGAGC
CGCCCGCGCACGTCTCAACCGTGCGGCTGCATGAAATCCTGGCCGGTTTGTCTGATGCCAAGCTGGCGGC
CTGGCCGGCCAGCTTGGCCGCTGAAGAAACCGAGCGCCGCCGTCTAAAAAGGTGATGTGTATTTGAGTAA
AACAGCTTGCGTCATGCGGTCGCTGCGTATATGATGCGATGAGTAAATAAACAAATACGCAAGGGGAACG
CATGAAGGTTATCGCTGTACTTAACCAGAAAGGCGGGTCAGGCAAGACGACCATCGCAACCCATCTAGCC
CGCGCCCTGCAACTCGCCGGGGCCGATGTTCTGTTAGTCGATTCCGATCCCCAGGGCAGTGCCCGCGATT
GGGCGGCCGTGCGGGAAGATCAACCGCTAACCGTTGTCGGCATCGACCGCCCGACGATTGACCGCGACGT
GAAGGCCATCGGCCGGCGCGACTTCGTAGTGATCGACGGAGCGCCCCAGGCGGCGGACTTGGCTGTGTCC
GCGATCAAGGCAGCCGACTTCGTGCTGATTCCGGTGCAGCCAAGCCCTTACGACATATGGGCCACCGCCG
ACCTGGTGGAGCTGGTTAAGCAGCGCATTGAGGTCACGGATGGAAGGCTACAAGCGGCCTTTGTCGTGTC
GCGGGCGATCAAAGGCACGCGCATCGGCGGTGAGGTTGCCGAGGCGCTGGCCGGGTACGAGCTGCCCATT
CTTGAGTCCCGTATCACGCAGCGCGTGAGCTACCCAGGCACTGCCGCCGCCGGCACAACCGTTCTTGAAT
CAGAACCCGAGGGCGACGCTGCCCGCGAGGTCCAGGCGCTGGCCGCTGAAATTAAATCAAAACTCATTTG
AGTTAATGAGGTAAAGAGAAAATGAGCAAAAGCACAAACACGCTAAGTGCCGGCCGTCCGAGCGCACGCA
GCAGCAAGGCTGCAACGTTGGCCAGCCTGGCAGACACGCCAGCCATGAAGCGGGTCAACTTTCAGTTGCC
GGCGGAGGATCACACCAAGCTGAAGATGTACGCGGTACGCCAAGGCAAGACCATTACCGAGCTGCTATCT
GAATACATCGCGCAGCTACCAGAGTAAATGAGCAAATGAATAAATGAGTAGATGAATTTTAGCGGCTAAA
GGAGGCGGCATGGAAAATCAAGAACAACCAGGCACCGACGCCGTGGAATGCCCCATGTGTGGAGGAACGG
GCGGTTGGCCAGGCGTAAGCGGCTGGGTTGTCTGCCGGCCCTGCAATGGCACTGGAACCCCCAAGCCCGA
GGAATCGGCGTGACGGTCGCAAACCATCCGGCCCGGTACAAATCGGCGCGGCGCTGGGTGATGACCTGGT
GGAGAAGTTGAAGGCCGCGCAGGCCGCCCAGCGGCAACGCATCGAGGCAGAAGCACGCCCCGGTGAATCG
TGGCAAGCGGCCGCTGATCGAATCCGCAAAGAATCCCGGCAACCGCCGGCAGCCGGTGCGCCGTCGATTA
GGAAGCCGCCCAAGGGCGACGAGCAACCAGATTTTTTCGTTCCGATGCTCTATGACGTGGGCACCCGCGA
TAGTCGCAGCATCATGGACGTGGCCGTTTTCCGTCTGTCGAAGCGTGACCGACGAGCTGGCGAGGTGATC
CGCTACGAGCTTCCAGACGGGCACGTAGAGGTTTCCGCAGGGCCGGCCGGCATGGCCAGTGTGTGGGATT
ACGACCTGGTACTGATGGCGGTTTCCCATCTAACCGAATCCATGAACCGATACCGGGAAGGGAAGGGAGA
CAAGCCCGGCCGCGTGTTCCGTCCACACGTTGCGGACGTACTCAAGTTCTGCCGGCGAGCCGATGGCGGA
AAGCAGAAAGACGACCTGGTAGAAACCTGCATTCGGTTAAACACCACGCACGTTGCCATGCAGCGTACGA
AGAAGGCCAAGAACGGCCGCCTGGTGACGGTATCCGAGGGTGAAGCCTTGATTAGCCGCTACAAGATCGT
AAAGAGCGAAACCGGGCGGCCGGAGTACATCGAGATCGAGCTAGCTGATTGGATGTACCGCGAGATCACA
GAAGGCAAGAACCCGGACGTGCTGACGGTTCACCCCGATTACTTTTTGATCGATCCCGGCATCGGCCGTT
TTCTCTACCGCCTGGCACGCCGCGCCGCAGGCAAGGCAGAAGCCAGATGGTTGTTCAAGACGATCTACGA
ACGCAGTGGCAGCGCCGGAGAGTTCAAGAAGTTCTGTTTCACCGTGCGCAAGCTGATCGGGTCAAATGAC
CTGCCGGAGTACGATTTGAAGGAGGAGGCGGGGCAGGCTGGCCCGATCCTAGTCATGCGCTACCGCAACC
TGATCGAGGGCGAAGCATCCGCCGGTTCCTAATGTACGGAGCAGATGCTAGGGCAAATTGCCCTAGCAGG
GGAAAAAGGTCGAAAAGGTCTCTTTCCTGTGGATAGCACGTACATTGGGAACCCAAAGCCGTACATTGGG
AACCGGAACCCGTACATTGGGAACCCAAAGCCGTACATTGGGAACCGGTCACACATGTAAGTGACTGATA
TAAAAGAGAAAAAAGGCGATTTTTCCGCCTAAAACTCTTTAAAACTTATTAAAACTCTTAAAACCCGCCT
GGCCTGTGCATAACTGTCTGGCCAGCGCACAGCCGAAGAGCTGCAAAAAGCGCCTACCCTTCGGTCGCTG
CGCTCCCTACGCCCCGCCGCTTCGCGTCGGCCTATCGCGGCCGCTGGCCGCTCAAAAATGGCTGGCCTAC
GGCCAGGCAATCTACCAGGGCGCGGACAAGCCGCGCCGTCGCCACTCGACCGCCGGCGCCCACATCAAGG
CACCCTGCCTCGCGCGTTTCGGTGATGACGGTGAAAACCTCTGACACATGCAGCTCCCGGAGACGGTCAC
AGCTTGTCTGTAAGCGGATGCCGGGAGCAGACAAGCCCGTCAGGGCGCGTCAGCGGGTGTTGGCGGGTGT
CGGGGCGCAGCCATGACCCAGTCACGTAGCGATAGCGGAGTGTATACTGGCTTAACTATGCGGCATCAGA
GCAGATTGTACTGAGAGTGCACCATATGCGGTGTGAAATACCGCACAGATGCGTAAGGAGAAAATACCGC
ATCAGGCGCTCTTCCGCTTCCTCGCTCACTGACTCGCTGCGCTCGGTCGTTCGGCTGCGGCGAGCGGTAT
CAGCTCACTCAAAGGCGGTAATACGGTTATCCACAGAATCAGGGGATAACGCAGGAAAGAACATGTGAGC
AAAAGGCCAGCAAAAGGCCAGGAACCGTAAAAAGGCCGCGTTGCTGGCGTTTTTCCATAGGCTCCGCCCC
CCTGACGAGCATCACAAAAATCGACGCTCAAGTCAGAGGTGGCGAAACCCGACAGGACTATAAAGATACC
AGGCGTTTCCCCCTGGAAGCTCCCTCGTGCGCTCTCCTGTTCCGACCCTGCCGCTTACCGGATACCTGTC
CGCCTTTCTCCCTTCGGGAAGCGTGGCGCTTTCTCATAGCTCACGCTGTAGGTATCTCAGTTCGGTGTAG
GTCGTTCGCTCCAAGCTGGGCTGTGTGCACGAACCCCCCGTTCAGCCCGACCGCTGCGCCTTATCCGGTA
ACTATCGTCTTGAGTCCAACCCGGTAAGACACGACTTATCGCCACTGGCAGCAGCCACTGGTAACAGGAT
TAGCAGAGCGAGGTATGTAGGCGGTGCTACAGAGTTCTTGAAGTGGTGGCCTAACTACGGCTACACTAGA
AGGACAGTATTTGGTATCTGCGCTCTGCTGAAGCCAGTTACCTTCGGAAAAAGAGTTGGTAGCTCTTGAT
CCGGCAAACAAACCACCGCTGGTAGCGGTGGTTTTTTTGTTTGCAAGCAGCAGATTACGCGCAGAAAAAA
AGGATCTCAAGAAGATCCTTTGATCTTTTCTACGGGGTCTGACGCTCAGTGGAACGAAAACTCACGTTAA
GGGATTTTGGTCATGCATGATATATCTCCCAATTTGTGTAGGGCTTATTATGCACGCTTAAAAATAATAA
AAGCAGACTTGACCTGATAGTTTGGCTGTGAGCAATTATGTGCTTAGTGCATCTAATCGCTTGAGTTAAC
GCCGGCGAAGCGGCGTCGGCTTGAACGAATTTCTAGCTAGACATTATTTGCCGACTACCTTGGTGATCTC
GCCTTTCACGTAGTGGACAAATTCTTCCAACTGATCTGCGCGCGAGGCCAAGCGATCTTCTTCTTGTCCA
AGATAAGCCTGTCTAGCTTCAAGTATGACGGGCTGATACTGGGCCGGCAGGCGCTCCATTGCCCAGTCGG
CAGCGACATCCTTCGGCGCGATTTTGCCGGTTACTGCGCTGTACCAAATGCGGGACAACGTAAGCACTAC
ATTTCGCTCATCGCCAGCCCAGTCGGGCGGCGAGTTCCATAGCGTTAAGGTTTCATTTAGCGCCTCAAAT
AGATCCTGTTCAGGAACCGGATCAAAGAGTTCCTCCGCCGCTGGACCTACCAAGGCAACGCTATGTTCTC
TTGCTTTTGTCAGCAAGATAGCCAGATCAATGTCGATCGTGGCTGGCTCGAAGATACCTGCAAGAATGTC
ATTGCGCTGCCATTCTCCAAATTGCAGTTCGCGCTTAGCTGGATAACGCCACGGAATGATGTCGTCGTGC
ACAACAATGGTGACTTCTACAGCGCGGAGAATCTCGCTCTCTCCAGGGGAAGCCGAAGTTTCCAAAAGGT
CGTTGATCAAAGCTCGCCGCGTTGTTTCATCAAGCCTTACGGTCACCGTAACCAGCAAATCAATATCACT
GTGTGGCTTCAGGCCGCCATCCACTGCGGAGCCGTACAAATGTACGGCCAGCAACGTCGGTTCGAGATGG
CGCTCGATGACGCCAACTACCTCTGATAGTTGAGTCGATACTTCGGCGATCACCGCTTCCCCCATGATGT
TTAACTTTGTTTTAGGGCGACTGCCCTGCTGCGTAACATCGTTGCTGCTCCATAACATCAAACATCGACC
CACGGCGTAACGCGCTTGCTGCTTGGATGCCCGAGGCATAGACTGTACCCCAAAAAAACATGTCATAACA
AGAAGCCATGAAAACCGCCACTGCGCCGTTACCACCGCTGCGTTCGGTCAAGGTTCTGGACCAGTTGCGT
GACGGCAGTTACGCTACTTGCATTACAGCTTACGAACCGAACGAGGCTTATGTCCACTGGGTTCGTGCCC
GAATTGATCACAGGCAGCAACGCTCTGTCATCGTTACAATCAACATGCTACCCTCCGCGAGATCATCCGT
GTTTCAAACCCGGCAGCTTAGTTGCCGTTCTTCCGAATAGCATCGGTAACATGAGCAAAGTCTGCCGCCT
TACAACGGCTCTCCCGCTGACGCCGTCCCGGACTGATGGGCTGCCTGTATCGAGTGGTGATTTTGTGCCG
AGCTGCCGGTCGGGGAGCTGTTGGCTGGCTGGTGGCAGGATATATTGTGGTGTAAACAAATTGACGCTTA
GACAACTTAATAACACATTGCGGACGTTTTTAATGTACTGAATTAACGCCGAATTAATTCGGGGGATCTA
TAGGGACTTTAGGTGATCTGGATTTTAGTACTGGATTTTGGTTTTAGGAATTAGAAATTTTATTGATAGA
AGTATTTTACAAATACAAATACATACTAAGGGTTTCTTATATGCTCAACACGTGAGCGAAACCCTATAAG
AACCCTAATTCCCTTATCTGGGAACTACTCACACATTATTATGGAGAAACTCGATGTCGATCGACTCTAG
CTAGAGGATCGATCCGAACCCCAGAGTCCCGCTCAGAAGAACTCGTCAAGAAGGCGATAGAAGGCGATGC
GCTGCGAATCGGGAGCGGCGATACCGTAAAGCACGAGGAAGCGGTCAGCCCATTCGCCGCCAAGCTCTTC
AGCAATATCACGGGTAGCCAACGCTATGTCCTGATAGCGGTCCGCCACACCCAGCCGGCCACAGTCGATG
AATCCAGAAAAGCGGCCATTTTCCACCATGATATTCGGCAAGCAGGCATCGCCATGTGTCACGACGAGAT
CCTCGCCGTCGGGCATGCGCGCCTTGAGCCTGGCGAACAGTTCGGCTGGCGCGAGCCCCTGATGCTCTTC
GTCCAGATCATCCTGATCGACAAGACCGGCTTCCATCCGAGTACGTGCTCGCTCGATGCGATGTTTCGCT
TGGTGGTCGAATGGGCAGGTAGCCGGATCAAGCGTATGCAGCCGCCGCATTGCATCAGCCATGATGGATA
CTTTCTCGGCAGGAGCAAGGTGAGATGACAGGAGATCCTGCCCCGGCACTTCGCCCAATAGCAGCCAGTC
CCTTCCCGCTTCAGTGACAACGTCGAGCACAGCTGCGCAAGGAACGCCCGTCGTGGCCAGCCACGATAGC
CGCGCTGCCTCGTCCTGGAGTTCATTCAGGGCACCGGACAGGTCGGTCTTGACAAAAAGAACCGGGCGCC
CCTGCGCTGACAGCCGGAACACGGCGGCATCAGAGCAGCCGATTGTCTGTTGTGCCCAGTCATAGCCGAA
TAGCCTCTCCACCCAAGCGGCCGGAGAACCTGCGTGCAATCCATCTTGTTCAATCCCCATGGTCGATCGA
CAGATCTGCGAATCGAGAGAGATAGATTTGTAGAGAGAGACTGGTGATTTCAGCGTGTCCTCTCCAAATG
AAATGAACTTCCTTATATAGAGGAAGGGTCTTGCGAAGGATAGTGGGATTGTGCGTCATCCCTTACGTCA
GTGGAGATATCACATCAATCCACTTGCTTTGAAGACGTGGTTGGAACGTCTTCTTTTTCCACGATGCTCC
TCGTGGGTGGGGGTCCATCTTTGGGACCACTGTCGGCAGAGGCATCTTGAACGATAGCCTTTCCTTTATC
GCAATGATGGCATTTGTAGGTGCCACCTTCCTTTTCTACTGTCCTTTTGATGAAGTGACAGATAGCTGGG
CAATGGAATCCGAGGAGGTTTCCCGATATTACCCTTTGTTGAAAAGTCTCAATAGCCCTTTGGTCTTCTG
AGACTGTATCTTTGATATTCTTGGAGTAGACGAGAGTGTCGTGCTCCACCATGTTATCACATCAATCCAC
TTGCTTTGAAGACGTGGTTGGAACGTCTTCTTTTTCCACGATGCTCCTCGTGGGTGGGGGTCCATCTTTG
GGACCACTGTCGGCAGAGGCATCTTGAACGATAGCCTTTCCTTTATCGCAATGATGGCATTTGTAGGTGC
CACCTTCCTTTTCTACTGTCCTTTTGATGAAGTGACAGATAGCTGGGCAATGGAATCCGAGGAGGTTTCC
CGATATTACCCTTTGTTGAAAAGTCTCAATAGCCCTTTGGTCTTCTGAGACTGTATCTTTGATATTCTTG
GAGTAGACGAGAGTGTCGTGCTCCACCATGTTGGCAAGCTGCTCTAGCATTCGCCATTCAGGCTGCGCAA
CTGTTGGGAAGGGCGATCGGTGCGGGCCTCTTCGCTATTACGCCAGCTGGCGAAAGGGGGATGTGCTGCA
AGGCGATTAAGTTGGGTAACGCCAGGGTTTTCCCAGTCACGACGTTGTAAAACGACGGCCAGTGCCAAGC
TTGCATGCCTGCA
