>Addgene plasmid #11572 | pMN19 | addgene partial sequence | sequence record 18329 | 11572 with M13-F20
CCGGGTACCGAGCTCCACCGCGGTGGCGGCCGCTCTAGAACTACTGGATCCCCAACATGGTGGAGCACGA
CACTCTCGTCTACTCCCATAATATCAAAGATACAGTCTCAGAAGACCAGAGGGCTATTGAGACTTTTCAA
CAAAGGGTAATATCGGGAAACCTCCTCGGATTCCATTGCCCAGCTATCTGTCACTTCATCGAAAGGACAG
T
